Addgene plasmid #237185: DGKi-NanoLuc Fusion Vector
Purpose: Express DGKI-NanoLuc(R) Fusion Protein in Mammalian Cells under a CMV promoter
Depositing lab: Promega Corporation.
Backbone
  Vector backbone: pFC32K-low Nluc CMV-Hygro Flexi(R) Vector
  Vector type: Mammalian Expression
Growth in bacteria
  Bacterial resistance: Kanamycin, 50 μg/mL
  Growth temperature: 37°C
  Growth strain: DH5alpha
  Copy number: Low Copy
Gene/Insert
  Gene/Insert name: DGKI
  Species: H. sapiens (human)
  Entrez Gene: DGKI (a.k.a. DGK-IOTA)
  Promoter: CMV
  Tag / fusion protein: NanoLuc (R) (C terminal on backbone)
  Cloning method: Other
Terms and licenses: Academic/Nonprofit Terms; Industry Terms
How to cite: DGKi-NanoLuc Fusion Vector was a gift from Promega Corporation (Addgene plasmid # 237185)
