[The description below was written by a language model from this plasmid's Addgene catalogue record and pLannotate feature annotations shown in this document.]
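Description:
DGKi-NanoLuc Fusion Vector is a mammalian expression plasmid of about 7.8 kb built on the pFC32K-low Nluc CMV-Hygro Flexi backbone. It is designed to produce human diacylglycerol kinase iota (DGKI) fused at its C terminus to NanoLuc luciferase. In bacteria it replicates from a p15A origin, consistent with its low-copy listing, and is selected with kanamycin. Resistance comes from a neo/nptII gene placed behind tandem SV40 early and EM7 promoters and followed by a synthetic poly(A) signal. This arrangement lets one coding sequence serve in both E. coli (kanamycin) and, in principle, mammalian cells (G418-type selection). Although the backbone name includes "Hygro", no hygromycin resistance gene appears in the annotated features. Several short fragment hits (M13 ori, bom, IS1, cer, RSF ori, SET1, large T antigen) are probably backbone remnants or incidental matches rather than functional elements.

The expression cassette starts with the CMV immediate-early enhancer and promoter. A chimeric β-globin/immunoglobulin intron follows, a standard element that improves transcript processing and expression. A T7 promoter sits just upstream of the open reading frame and could support in vitro transcription. The DGKI coding sequence is followed after a short linker by the human codon-optimised Nluc sequence, and an SV40 polyadenylation signal lies downstream. DGKI phosphorylates diacylglycerol to phosphatidic acid and so shifts the balance between these two lipid second messengers. The stated purpose is only expression of the fusion protein in mammalian cells. NanoLuc kinase fusions of this type are commonly used as luminescent donors in bioluminescence-based assays, such as BRET measurements of compound binding to the target in live cells, but the record does not name a specific assay.
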