Features (pLannotate 1.2.2; 23 found; start..end, strand, type, name):
    140..517     +  enhancer       CMV enhancer: human cytomegalovirus immediate early enhancer
    519..718     +  promoter       CMV promoter: human cytomegalovirus (CMV) immediate early promoter
    857..989     +  intron         chimeric intron: chimera between introns from human β-globin and immunoglobulin heavy chain genes
   1033..1051    +  promoter       T7 promoter: promoter for bacteriophage T7 RNA polymerase
   1065..4259    +  CDS            DGKI: DGKI_HUMAN - Experimental evidence at protein level: Swiss-Prot protein existence level 1. Diacylglycerol kinase that converts diacylglycerol/DAG into phosphatidic acid/phosphatidate/PA and regulates the respective levels of these two bioactive lipids (PubMed:9830018, PubMed:23949095). Thereby, acts as a central switch between the signaling pathways activated by these second messengers with different cellular targets and opposite effects in numerous biological processes (Probable). Has probably no preference for any of the diacylglycerols in terms of the acyl chain composition, especially for
   4281..4793    +  CDS            Nluc: NanoLuc® luciferase human codon-optimized
   4802..4831    +  misc_feature   MCS (fragment): pUC18/19 multiple cloning site
   4838..4887    +  CDS            SET1 (fragment): solubility-enhancement tag derived from T7 phage gene 10B
   4895..4914    +  terminator     T7 terminator (fragment): transcription terminator for bacteriophage T7 RNA polymerase
   4936..5057    -  polyA_signal   SV40 poly(A) signal: SV40 polyadenylation signal
   5080..5148    -  CDS            large T antigen (fragment): large T antigen from SV40 (simian virus 40)
   5153..5185    +  rep_origin     M13 ori (fragment): M13 bacteriophage origin of replication; arrow indicates direction of (+) strand synthesis
   5186..5237    -  misc_feature   bom (fragment): basis of mobility region from pBR322
   5302..5659    +  promoter       SV40 promoter: SV40 enhancer and early promoter
   5674..5721    +  promoter       EM7 promoter: synthetic bacterial promoter&nbsp
   5753..6544    +  CDS            neo: KKA2_KLEPN - Also known as kan, nptII. Experimental evidence at protein level: Swiss-Prot protein existence level 1. Resistance to kanamycin, neomycin, paromomycin, ribostamycin, butirosin and gentamicin B. From Klebsiella pneumoniae.
   6611..6659    +  polyA_signal   poly(A) signal: synthetic polyadenylation signal
   6688..6704    -  promoter       tet promoter (fragment): E. coli promoter for tetracycline efflux protein gene
   6816..7361    +  rep_origin     p15A ori: Plasmids containing the medium-copy-number p15A origin of replication can be propagated in E. coli cells that contain a second plasmid with the ColE1 origin.
   7449..7504    +  rep_origin     RSF ori (fragment): Plasmids containing the RSF 1030 origin of replication can be propagated in E. coli cells that contain additional plasmids with compatible origins.
   7603..7629    -  misc_feature   bom (fragment): basis of mobility region from pBR322
   7623..7670    -  mobile_element IS1 (fragment): prokaryotic transposable element IS1
   7678..7749    +  misc_feature   cer region (fragment): ColE1-derived recombination site that helps to maintain plasmids as monomers
>Addgene plasmid #237185 | DGKi-NanoLuc Fusion Vector | depositor full sequence | sequence record 470506 | DGKi-NanoLuc Fusion Vector sequence 7802 bps
TCAATATTGGCCATTAGCCATATTATTCATTGGTTATATAGCATAAATCAATATTGGCTATTGGCCATTG
CATACGTTGTATCTATATCATAATATGTACATTTATATTGGCTCATGTCCAATATGACCGCCATGTTGGC
ATTGATTATTGACTAGTTATTAATAGTAATCAATTACGGGGTCATTAGTTCATAGCCCATATATGGAGTT
CCGCGTTACATAACTTACGGTAAATGGCCCGCCTGGCTGACCGCCCAACGACCCCCGCCCATTGACGTCA
ATAATGACGTATGTTCCCATAGTAACGCCAATAGGGACTTTCCATTGACGTCAATGGGTGGAGTATTTAC
GGTAAACTGCCCACTTGGCAGTACATCAAGTGTATCATATGCCAAGTCCGCCCCCTATTGACGTCAATGA
CGGTAAATGGCCCGCCTGGCATTATGCCCAGTACATGACCTTACGGGACTTTCCTACTTGGCAGTACATC
TACGTATTAGTCATCGCTATTACCATGGTGATGCGGTTTTGGCAGTACACCAATGGGCGTGGATAGCGGT
TTGACTCACGGGGATTTCCAAGTCTCCACCCCATTGACGTCAATGGGAGTTTGTTTTGGCACCAAAATCA
ACGGGACTTTCCAAAATGTCGTAATAACCCCGCCCCGTTGACGCAAATGGGCGGTAGGCGTGTACGGTGG
GAGGTCTATATAAGCAGAGCTGGTTTAGTGAACCGTCAGATCACTAGAAGCTTTATTGCGGTAGTTTATC
ACAGTTAAATTGCTAACGCAGTCAGTGCTTCTGACACAACAGTCTCGAACTTAAGCTGCAGAAGTTGGTC
GTGAGGCACTGGGCAGGTAAGTATCAAGGTTACAAGACAGGTTTAAGGAGACCAATAGAAACTGGGCTTG
TCGAGACAGAGAAGACTCTTGCGTTTCTGATAGGCACCTATTGGTCTTACTGACATCCACTTTGCCTTTC
TCTCCACAGGTGTCCACTCCCAGTTCAATTACAGCTCTTAAGGCTAGAGTATTAATACGACTCACTATAG
GGCTAGCGATCGCCATGGATGCTGCTGGAAGAGGTTGTCATTTACTACCTCTACCAGCGGCTAGAGGACC
TGCTAGGGCTCCTGCAGCTGCAGCTGCTGCAGCAGCAAGTCCTCCAGGTCCATGTAGTGGAGCTGCATGT
GCTCCAAGTGCAGCAGCTGGAGCAGGTGCTATGAATCCTAGTTCATCGGCGGGAGAGGAGAAAGGGGCGA
CGGGCGGCAGCAGCAGCAGCGGAAGCGGTGCTGGTAGTTGTTGTCTAGGAGCAGAAGGTGGTGCGGACCC
GCGGGGCGCAGGGTCAGCCGCTGCAGCAGGAGCTGCTGCACTGGACGAACCTGCTGCAGCAGGTCAGAAG
GAGAAGGACGAAGCGCTGGAGGAGAAGCTGAGGAACTTAACTTTCCGGAAGCAGGTCTCGTACAGGAAAG
CAATCTCCCGGGCAGGCCTCCAGCATCTGGCTCCTGCACATCCCCTCAGCCTTCCTGTGGCAAATGGTCC
AGCCAAGGAGCCCAGAGCGACTTTGGACTGGAGTGAGAATGCCGTGAATGGAGAACACCTGTGGCTGGAG
ACCAACGTCTCGGGAGACCTCTGCTACCTTGGAGAGGAGAACTGCCAAGTCAGATTTGCAAAATCAGCTC
TCAGGAGGAAGTGTGCAGTCTGTAAAATCGTCGTCCACACCGCCTGCATTGAGCAGCTAGAAAAGATTAA
TTTCAGATGTAAACCAACATTTCGAGAAGGAGGCTCAAGGTCACCAAGAGAAAATTTTGTACGTCATCAC
TGGGTGCACAGGCGTCGGCAGGAGGGGAAATGTAAGCAGTGTGGTAAGGGCTTCCAGCAAAAGTTCTCCT
TCCACAGTAAAGAGATTGTGGCTATCAGCTGTTCCTGGTGCAAGCAGGCGTTTCACAATAAGGTGACCTG
CTTCATGCTGCATCACATTGAAGAACCCTGCTCCCTGGGGGCTCATGCTGCTGTTATTGTCCCGCCCACT
TGGATCATTAAGGTGAAGAAACCTCAGAACTCCCTGAAGGCTTCAAATCGGAAGAAGAAGAGAACAAGCT
TTAAAAGAAAAGCCAGTAAAAGAGGGATGGAACAGGAAAACAAAGGTCGTCCTTTTGTGATAAAACCCAT
CTCTTCTCCTCTCATGAAACCCTTGCTTGTATTTGTGAATCCCAAGAGTGGAGGCAACCAGGGAACCAAA
GTCCTGCAGATGTTCATGTGGTACCTGAATCCACGGCAAGTCTTTGATCTTTCTCAGGAAGGGCCAAAAG
ATGCGCTTGAATTGTATAGGAAAGTACCAAATCTGCGAATTCTGGCCTGTGGTGGGGATGGAACGGTGGG
CTGGATCCTTTCCATCCTGGATGAACTGCAGCTGAGCCCTCAGCCTCCTGTGGGGGTCCTTCCTCTGGGG
ACTGGGAATGACCTGGCTCGAACTCTCAACTGGGGAGGGGGCTACACTGATGAACCTGTTTCTAAAATTC
TTTGTCAAGTTGAAGATGGTACAGTAGTACAACTAGATCGTTGGAATCTCCATGTGGAAAGAAACCCCGA
CTTGCCTCCAGAAGAACTTGAAGATGGCGTATGTAAGCTCCCTCTGAATGTTTTCAATAACTACTTCAGC
CTTGGATTTGATGCCCATGTCACACTGGAGTTCCATGAATCCAGAGAAGCAAATCCAGAGAAATTCAACA
GTCGTTTTCGAAATAAAATGTTCTATGCAGGGGCAGCTTTTTCTGACTTCCTACAGAGAAGTTCTAGAGA
TCTATCCAAACATGTTAAAGTTGTTTGTGATGGAACAGATCTCACCCCAAAGATTCAGGAACTGAAGTTC
CAGTGTATAGTATTTTTAAATATACCCAGATATTGTGCTGGCACAATGCCCTGGGGAAACCCAGGTGATC
ACCATGATTTCGAACCTCAGCGTCATGATGATGGTTATATTGAAGTCATTGGATTTACCATGGCCTCTTT
GGCAGCCCTGCAAGTTGGGGGCCATGGAGAGAGGCTACACCAGTGTCGAGAAGTCATGCTTCTAACTTAC
AAATCCATCCCCATGCAAGTGGATGGGGAGCCCTGTAGGTTGGCCCCAGCTATGATTCGGATCTCCCTGA
GGAATCAGGCCAACATGGTACAGAAGAGCAAGAGGAGAACATCCATGCCTTTACTCAATGATCCCCAGTC
TGTCCCAGATCGTCTGAGGATCCGGGTGAACAAAATCAGTTTACAAGACTATGAAGGATTCCACTATGAC
AAGGAGAAACTCCGAGAAGCTTCTATTTCAGACTGGTTAAGAACCATTGCTGGGGAACTAGTGCAGTCAT
TTGGAGCGATACCTCTGGGTATTCTAGTTGTGCGTGGAGACTGTGATTTGGAGACTTGCCGTATGTACAT
AGACCGCCTACAGGAGGACCTACAGTCAGTTTCTTCTGGCTCCCAGAGAGTTCATTACCAGGACCATGAA
ACCTCCTTCCCCAGGGCTCTCTCAGCACAGAGGCTCTCTCCTCGGTGGTGCTTCCTAGATGACAGATCTC
AGGAACATTTGCACTTTGTGATGGAGATTTCCCAAGATGAGATTTTTATTCTGGACCCAGATATGGTGGT
GTCACAGCCGGCGGGGACACCTCCGGGCATGCCTGACCTGGTGGTGGAACAAGCCTCGGGGATCTCAGAC
TGGTGGAATCCTGCCCTGCGGAAACGCATGCTGAGTGACAGTGGGCTGGGGATGATAGCTCCCTATTATG
AGGACTCAGATCTGAAAGATCTCAGCCACTCCCGCGTGCTACAGTCACCAGTCTCTTCAGAAGATCATGC
AATTTTGCAGGCAGTAATAGCTGGTGATCTTATGAAGCTAATAGAAAGCTATAAAAATGGAGGCAGTCTG
CTAATTCAGGGACCAGACCACTGTTCACTCCTTCACTACGCAGCTAAAACCGGCAACGGGGAGATTGTGA
AATATATCCTTGACCACGGACCTTCCGAGTTATTGGATATGGCAGACAGTGAAACGGGTGAGACTGCACT
GCACAAGGCTGCCTGCCAGCGGAACCGGGCTGTGTGCCAGCTTCTGGTGGATGCAGGAGCATCTCTGAGA
AAGACGGACTCCAAGGGTAAGACACCTCAAGAAAGAGCACAGCAGGCTGGGGACCCAGACTTGGCTGCTT
ACCTAGAAAGCCGTCAGAACTATAAGGTCATTGGCCATGAGGACCTGGAAACTGCTGTTGTTTCTCTCGG
CTCGAGCGGCGTCTTCACACTCGAAGATTTCGTTGGGGACTGGCGACAGACAGCCGGCTACAACCTGGAC
CAAGTCCTTGAACAGGGAGGTGTGTCCAGTTTGTTTCAGAATCTCGGGGTGTCCGTAACTCCGATCCAAA
GGATTGTCCTGAGCGGTGAAAATGGGCTGAAGATCGACATCCATGTCATCATCCCGTATGAAGGTCTGAG
CGGCGACCAAATGGGCCAGATCGAAAAAATTTTTAAGGTGGTGTACCCTGTGGATGATCATCACTTTAAG
GTGATCCTGCACTATGGCACACTGGTAATCGACGGGGTTACGCCGAACATGATCGACTATTTCGGACGGC
CGTATGAAGGCATCGCCGTGTTCGACGGCAAAAAGATCACTGTAACAGGGACCCTGTGGAACGGCAACAA
AATTATCGACGAGCGCCTGATCAACCCCGACGGCTCCCTGCTGTTCCGAGTAACCATCAACGGAGTGACC
GGCTGGCGGCTGTGCGAACGCATTCTGGCGTAAGGCCGCGACTCTAGAGTCGACCTGCAGGCATGCAAGC
TGATCCGGCTGCTAACAAAGCCCGAAAGGAAGCTGAGTTGGCTGCTGCCACCGCTGAGCAATAACTAGCA
TAACCCCTTGGGGCGGCCGCTTCGAGCAGACATGATAAGATACATTGATGAGTTTGGACAAACCACAACT
AGAATGCAGTGAAAAAAATGCTTTATTTGTGAAATTTGTGATGCTATTGCTTTATTTGTAACCATTATAA
GCTGCAATAAACAAGTTAACAACAACAATTGCATTCATTTTATGTTTCAGGTTCAGGGGGAGATGTGGGA
GGTTTTTTTAAGCAAGTAAAACCTCTACAAATGTGGTAAAATCGAATTTTAACAAAATATTAACGCTTAC
AATTTCCTGATGCGGTATTTTCTCCTTACGCATCTGTGCGGTATTTCACACCGCATACGCGGATCTGCGC
AGCACCATGGCCTGAAATAACCTCTGAAAGAGGAACTTGGTTAGGTACCTTCTGAGGCGGAAAGAACCAG
CTGTGGAATGTGTGTCAGTTAGGGTGTGGAAAGTCCCCAGGCTCCCCAGCAGGCAGAAGTATGCAAAGCA
TGCATCTCAATTAGTCAGCAACCAGGTGTGGAAAGTCCCCAGGCTCCCCAGCAGGCAGAAGTATGCAAAG
CATGCATCTCAATTAGTCAGCAACCATAGTCCCGCCCCTAACTCCGCCCATCCCGCCCCTAACTCCGCCC
AGTTCCGCCCATTCTCCGCCCCATGGCTGACTAATTTTTTTTATTTATGCAGAGGCCGAGGCCGCCTCGG
CCTCTGAGCTATTCCAGAAGTAGTGAGGAGGCTTTTTTGGAGGCCTAGGCTTTTGCAAAAAGCTTAATTA
ACTGTTGACAATTAATCATCGGCATAGTATATCGGCATAGTATAATACGACAAGGTGAGGAACTAAACCC
AGGAGGCAGATCATGATTGAACAAGATGGATTGCACGCAGGTTCTCCGGCCGCTTGGGTGGAGAGGCTAT
TCGGCTATGACTGGGCACAACAGACAATCGGCTGCTCTGATGCCGCCGTGTTCCGGCTGTCAGCGCAGGG
GCGCCCGGTTCTTTTTGTCAAGACCGACCTGTCCGGTGCCCTGAATGAACTGCAGGACGAGGCAGCGCGG
CTATCGTGGCTGGCCACGACGGGCGTTCCTTGCGCAGCTGTGCTCGACGTTGTCACTGAAGCGGGAAGGG
ACTGGCTGCTATTGGGCGAAGTGCCGGGGCAGGATCTCCTGTCATCTCACCTTGCTCCTGCCGAGAAAGT
ATCCATCATGGCTGATGCAATGCGGCGGCTGCATACGCTTGATCCGGCTACCTGCCCATTCGACCACCAA
GCGAAACATCGCATCGAGCGAGCACGTACTCGGATGGAAGCCGGTCTTGTCGATCAGGATGATCTGGACG
AAGAGCATCAGGGGCTCGCGCCAGCCGAACTGTTCGCCAGGCTCAAGGCGCGCATGCCCGACGGCGAGGA
TCTCGTCGTGACCCATGGCGATGCCTGCTTGCCGAATATCATGGTGGAAAATGGCCGCTTTTCTGGATTC
ATCGACTGTGGCCGGCTGGGTGTGGCGGACCGCTATCAGGACATAGCGTTGGCTACCCGTGATATTGCTG
AAGAGCTTGGCGGCGAATGGGCTGACCGCTTCCTCGTGCTTTACGGTATCGCCGCTCCCGATTCGCAGCG
CATCGCCTTCTATCGCCTTCTTGACGAGTTCTTCTGAGCGGGACTCTGGGGTTCGAAATGACCGACCAAG
CGACGCCCAACCTGCCATCACGATGGCCGCAATAAAATATCTTTATTTTCATTACATCTGTGTGTTGGTT
TTTTGTGTGAATCGATAGCGATAAGGATCCGCTCATGCGATGATAAGCTGTCAAACATGAGAATTACAAC
TTATATCGTATGGGGCTGACTTCAGGTGCTACATTTGAAGAGATAAATTGCACTGAAATCTAGAAATATT
TTATCTGATTAATAAGATGATCTTCTTGAGATCGTTTTGGTCTGCGCGTAATCTCTTGCTCTGAAAACGA
AAAAACCGCCTTGCAGGGCGGTTTTTCGAAGGTTCTCTGAGCTACCAACTCTTTGAACCGAGGTAACTGG
CTTGGAGGAGCGCAGTCACCAAAACTTGTCCTTTCAGTTTAGCCTTAACCGGCGCATGACTTCAAGACTA
ACTCCTCTAAATCAATTACCAGTGGCTGCTGCCAGTGGTGCTTTTGCATGTCTTTCCGGGTTGGACTCAA
GACGATAGTTACCGGATAAGGCGCAGCGGTCGGACTGAACGGGGGGTTCGTGCATACAGTCCAGCTTGGA
GCGAACTGCCTACCCGGAACTGAGTGTCAGGCGTGGAATGAGACAAACGCGGCCATAACAGCGGAATGAC
ACCGGTAAACCGAAAGGCAGGAACAGGAGAGCGCACGAGGGAGCCGCCAGGGGGAAACGCCTGGTATCTT
TATAGTCCTGTCGGGTTTCGCCACCACTGATTTGAGCGTCAGATTTCGTGATGCTTGTCAGGGGGGCGGA
GCCTATGGAAAAACGGCTTTGCCGCGGCCCTCTCACTTCCCTGTTAAGTATCTTCCTGGCATCTTCCAGG
AAATCTCCGCCCCGTTCGTAAGCCATTTCCGCTCGCCGCAGTCGAACGACCGAGCGTAGCGAGTCAGTGA
GCGAGGAAGCGGAATATATCCTGTATCACATATTCTGCTGACGCACCGGTGCAGCCTTTTTTCTCCTGCC
ACATGAAGCACTTCACTGACACCCTCATCAGTGCCAACATAGTAAGCCAGTATACACTCCGCTAGCGCTG
ATGTCCGGCGGTGCTTTTGCCGTTACGCACCACCCCGTCATGAGATTACGCGTTTTAGCGGTGCGTACAA
TTAAGGGATTATGGTAAATCCACTTACTGTCTGCCCTCGTAGCCATCGAGATAAACCGCAGTACTCCGGC
CACGATGCGTCCGGCGTAGAGGATCGAGATCT
