Features (pLannotate 1.2.2; 23 found; start..end, strand, type, name):
    140..517     +  enhancer       CMV enhancer: human cytomegalovirus immediate early enhancer
    519..718     +  promoter       CMV promoter: human cytomegalovirus (CMV) immediate early promoter
    857..989     +  intron         chimeric intron: chimera between introns from human β-globin and immunoglobulin heavy chain genes
   1033..1051    +  promoter       T7 promoter: promoter for bacteriophage T7 RNA polymerase
   1065..4259    +  CDS            DGKI: DGKI_HUMAN - Experimental evidence at protein level: Swiss-Prot protein existence level 1. Diacylglycerol kinase that converts diacylglycerol/DAG into phosphatidic acid/phosphatidate/PA and regulates the respective levels of these two bioactive lipids (PubMed:9830018, PubMed:23949095). Thereby, acts as a central switch between the signaling pathways activated by these second messengers with different cellular targets and opposite effects in numerous biological processes (Probable). Has probably no preference for any of the diacylglycerols in terms of the acyl chain composition, especially for
   4281..4793    +  CDS            Nluc: NanoLuc® luciferase human codon-optimized
   4802..4831    +  misc_feature   MCS (fragment): pUC18/19 multiple cloning site
   4838..4887    +  CDS            SET1 (fragment): solubility-enhancement tag derived from T7 phage gene 10B
   4895..4914    +  terminator     T7 terminator (fragment): transcription terminator for bacteriophage T7 RNA polymerase
   4936..5057    -  polyA_signal   SV40 poly(A) signal: SV40 polyadenylation signal
   5080..5148    -  CDS            large T antigen (fragment): large T antigen from SV40 (simian virus 40)
   5153..5185    +  rep_origin     M13 ori (fragment): M13 bacteriophage origin of replication; arrow indicates direction of (+) strand synthesis
   5186..5237    -  misc_feature   bom (fragment): basis of mobility region from pBR322
   5302..5659    +  promoter       SV40 promoter: SV40 enhancer and early promoter
   5674..5721    +  promoter       EM7 promoter: synthetic bacterial promoter&nbsp
   5753..6544    +  CDS            neo: KKA2_KLEPN - Also known as kan, nptII. Experimental evidence at protein level: Swiss-Prot protein existence level 1. Resistance to kanamycin, neomycin, paromomycin, ribostamycin, butirosin and gentamicin B. From Klebsiella pneumoniae.
   6611..6659    +  polyA_signal   poly(A) signal: synthetic polyadenylation signal
   6688..6704    -  promoter       tet promoter (fragment): E. coli promoter for tetracycline efflux protein gene
   6816..7361    +  rep_origin     p15A ori: Plasmids containing the medium-copy-number p15A origin of replication can be propagated in E. coli cells that contain a second plasmid with the ColE1 origin.
   7449..7504    +  rep_origin     RSF ori (fragment): Plasmids containing the RSF 1030 origin of replication can be propagated in E. coli cells that contain additional plasmids with compatible origins.
   7603..7629    -  misc_feature   bom (fragment): basis of mobility region from pBR322
   7623..7670    -  mobile_element IS1 (fragment): prokaryotic transposable element IS1
   7678..7749    +  misc_feature   cer region (fragment): ColE1-derived recombination site that helps to maintain plasmids as monomers
>Addgene plasmid #237185 | DGKi-NanoLuc Fusion Vector | addgene full sequence | sequence record 472433 | Addgene NGS Result
TCAATATTGGCCATTAGCCATATTATTCATTGGTTATATAGCATAAATCAATATTGGCTATTGGCCATTG
CATACGTTGTATCTATATCATAATATGTACATTTATATTGGCTCATGTCCAATATGACCGCCATGTTGGC
ATTGATTATTGACTAGTTATTAATAGTAATCAATTACGGGGTCATTAGTTCATAGCCCATATATGGAGTT
CCGCGTTACATAACTTACGGTAAATGGCCCGCCTGGCTGACCGCCCAACGACCCCCGCCCATTGACGTCA
ATAATGACGTATGTTCCCATAGTAACGCCAATAGGGACTTTCCATTGACGTCAATGGGTGGAGTATTTAC
GGTAAACTGCCCACTTGGCAGTACATCAAGTGTATCATATGCCAAGTCCGCCCCCTATTGACGTCAATGA
CGGTAAATGGCCCGCCTGGCATTATGCCCAGTACATGACCTTACGGGACTTTCCTACTTGGCAGTACATC
TACGTATTAGTCATCGCTATTACCATGGTGATGCGGTTTTGGCAGTACACCAATGGGCGTGGATAGCGGT
TTGACTCACGGGGATTTCCAAGTCTCCACCCCATTGACGTCAATGGGAGTTTGTTTTGGCACCAAAATCA
ACGGGACTTTCCAAAATGTCGTAATAACCCCGCCCCGTTGACGCAAATGGGCGGTAGGCGTGTACGGTGG
GAGGTCTATATAAGCAGAGCTGGTTTAGTGAACCGTCAGATCACTAGAAGCTTTATTGCGGTAGTTTATC
ACAGTTAAATTGCTAACGCAGTCAGTGCTTCTGACACAACAGTCTCGAACTTAAGCTGCAGAAGTTGGTC
GTGAGGCACTGGGCAGGTAAGTATCAAGGTTACAAGACAGGTTTAAGGAGACCAATAGAAACTGGGCTTG
TCGAGACAGAGAAGACTCTTGCGTTTCTGATAGGCACCTATTGGTCTTACTGACATCCACTTTGCCTTTC
TCTCCACAGGTGTCCACTCCCAGTTCAATTACAGCTCTTAAGGCTAGAGTATTAATACGACTCACTATAG
GGCTAGCGATCGCCATGGATGCTGCTGGAAGAGGTTGTCATTTACTACCTCTACCAGCGGCTAGAGGACC
TGCTAGGGCTCCTGCAGCTGCAGCTGCTGCAGCAGCAAGTCCTCCAGGTCCATGTAGTGGAGCTGCATGT
GCTCCAAGTGCAGCAGCTGGAGCAGGTGCTATGAATCCTAGTTCATCGGCGGGAGAGGAGAAAGGGGCGA
CGGGCGGCAGCAGCAGCAGCGGAAGCGGTGCTGGTAGTTGTTGTCTAGGAGCAGAAGGTGGTGCGGACCC
GCGGGGCGCAGGGTCAGCCGCTGCAGCAGGAGCTGCTGCACTGGACGAACCTGCTGCAGCAGGTCAGAAG
GAGAAGGACGAAGCGCTGGAGGAGAAGCTGAGGAACTTAACTTTCCGGAAGCAGGTCTCGTACAGGAAAG
CAATCTCCCGGGCAGGCCTCCAGCATCTGGCTCCTGCACATCCCCTCAGCCTTCCTGTGGCAAATGGTCC
AGCCAAGGAGCCCAGAGCGACTTTGGACTGGAGTGAGAATGCCGTGAATGGAGAACACCTGTGGCTGGAG
ACCAACGTCTCGGGAGACCTCTGCTACCTTGGAGAGGAGAACTGCCAAGTCAGATTTGCAAAATCAGCTC
TCAGGAGGAAGTGTGCAGTCTGTAAAATCGTCGTCCACACCGCCTGCATTGAGCAGCTAGAAAAGATTAA
TTTCAGATGTAAACCAACATTTCGAGAAGGAGGCTCAAGGTCACCAAGAGAAAATTTTGTACGTCATCAC
TGGGTGCACAGGCGTCGGCAGGAGGGGAAATGTAAGCAGTGTGGTAAGGGCTTCCAGCAAAAGTTCTCCT
TCCACAGTAAAGAGATTGTGGCTATCAGCTGTTCCTGGTGCAAGCAGGCGTTTCACAATAAGGTGACCTG
CTTCATGCTGCATCACATTGAAGAACCCTGCTCCCTGGGGGCTCATGCTGCTGTTATTGTCCCGCCCACT
TGGATCATTAAGGTGAAGAAACCTCAGAACTCCCTGAAGGCTTCAAATCGGAAGAAGAAGAGAACAAGCT
TTAAAAGAAAAGCCAGTAAAAGAGGGATGGAACAGGAAAACAAAGGTCGTCCTTTTGTGATAAAACCCAT
CTCTTCTCCTCTCATGAAACCCTTGCTTGTATTTGTGAATCCCAAGAGTGGAGGCAACCAGGGAACCAAA
GTCCTGCAGATGTTCATGTGGTACCTGAATCCACGGCAAGTCTTTGATCTTTCTCAGGAAGGGCCAAAAG
ATGCGCTTGAATTGTATAGGAAAGTACCAAATCTGCGAATTCTGGCCTGTGGTGGGGATGGAACGGTGGG
CTGGATCCTTTCCATCCTGGATGAACTGCAGCTGAACCCTCAGCCTCCTGTGGGGGTCCTTCCTCTGGGG
ACTGGGAATGACCTGGCTCGAACTCTCAACTGGGGAGGGGGCTACACTGATGAACCTGTTTCTAAAATTC
TTTGTCAAGTTGAAGATGGTACAGTAGTACAACTAGATCGTTGGAATCTCCATGTGGAAAGAAACCCCGA
CTTGCCTCCAGAAGAACTTGAAGATGGCGTATGTAAGCTCCCTCTGAATGTTTTCAATAACTACTTCAGC
CTTGGATTTGATGCCCATGTCACACTGGAGTTCCATGAATCCAGAGAAGCAAATCCAGAGAAATTCAACA
GTCGTTTTCGAAATAAAATGTTCTATGCAGGGGCAGCTTTTTCTGACTTCCTACAGAGAAGTTCTAGAGA
TCTATCCAAACATGTTAAAGTTGTTTGTGATGGAACAGATCTCACCCCAAAGATTCAGGAACTGAAGTTC
CAGTGTATAGTATTTTTAAATATACCCAGATATTGTGCTGGCACAATGCCCTGGGGAAACCCAGGTGATC
ACCATGATTTCGAACCTCAGCGTCATGATGATGGTTATATTGAAGTCATTGGATTTACCATGGCCTCTTT
GGCAGCCCTGCAAGTTGGGGGCCATGGAGAGAGGCTACACCAGTGTCGAGAAGTCATGCTTCTAACTTAC
AAATCCATCCCCATGCAAGTGGATGGGGAGCCCTGTAGGTTGGCCCCAGCTATGATTCGGATCTCCCTGA
GGAATCAGGCCAACATGGTACAGAAGAGCAAGAGGAGAACATCCATGCCTTTACTCAATGATCCCCAGTC
TGTCCCAGATCGTCTGAGGATCCGGGTGAACAAAATCAGTTTACAAGACTATGAAGGATTCCACTATGAC
AAGGAGAAACTCCGAGAAGCTTCTATTTCAGACTGGTTAAGAACCATTGCTGGGGAACTAGTGCAGTCAT
TTGGAGCGATACCTCTGGGTATTCTAGTTGTGCGTGGAGACTGTGATTTGGAGACTTGCCGTATGTACAT
AGACCGCCTACAGGAGGACCTACAGTCAGTTTCTTCTGGCTCCCAGAGAGTTCATTACCAGGACCATGAA
ACCTCCTTCCCCAGGGCTCTCTCAGCACAGAGGCTCTCTCCTCGGTGGTGCTTCCTAGATGACAGATCTC
AGGAACATTTGCACTTTGTGATGGAGATTTCCCAAGATGAGATTTTTATTCTGGACCCAGATATGGTGGT
GTCACAGCCGGCGGGGACACCTCCGGGCATGCCTGACCTGGTGGTGGAACAAGCCTCGGGGATCTCAGAC
TGGTGGAATCCTGCCCTGCGGAAACGCATGCTGAGTGACAGTGGGCTGGGGATGATAGCTCCCTATTATG
AGGACTCAGATCTGAAAGATCTCAGCCACTCCCGCGTGCTACAGTCACCAGTCTCTTCAGAAGATCATGC
AATTTTGCAGGCAGTAATAGCTGGTGATCTTATGAAGCTAATAGAAAGCTATAAAAATGGAGGCAGTCTG
CTAATTCAGGGACCAGACCACTGTTCACTCCTTCACTACGCAGCTAAAACCGGCAACGGGGAGATTGTGA
AATATATCCTTGACCACGGACCTTCCGAGTTATTGGATATGGCAGACAGTGAAACGGGTGAGACTGCACT
GCACAAGGCTGCCTGCCAGCGGAACCGGGCTGTGTGCCAGCTTCTGGTGGATGCAGGAGCATCTCTGAGA
AAGACGGACTCCAAGGGTAAGACACCTCAAGAAAGAGCACAGCAGGCTGGGGACCCAGACTTGGCTGCTT
ACCTAGAAAGCCGTCAGAACTATAAGGTCATTGGCCATGAGGACCTGGAAACTGCTGTTGTTTCTCTCGG
CTCGAGCGGCGTCTTCACACTCGAAGATTTCGTTGGGGACTGGCGACAGACAGCCGGCTACAACCTGGAC
CAAGTCCTTGAACAGGGAGGTGTGTCCAGTTTGTTTCAGAATCTCGGGGTGTCCGTAACTCCGATCCAAA
GGATTGTCCTGAGCGGTGAAAATGGGCTGAAGATCGACATCCATGTCATCATCCCGTATGAAGGTCTGAG
CGGCGACCAAATGGGCCAGATCGAAAAAATTTTTAAGGTGGTGTACCCTGTGGATGATCATCACTTTAAG
GTGATCCTGCACTATGGCACACTGGTAATCGACGGGGTTACGCCGAACATGATCGACTATTTCGGACGGC
CGTATGAAGGCATCGCCGTGTTCGACGGCAAAAAGATCACTGTAACAGGGACCCTGTGGAACGGCAACAA
AATTATCGACGAGCGCCTGATCAACCCCGACGGCTCCCTGCTGTTCCGAGTAACCATCAACGGAGTGACC
GGCTGGCGGCTGTGCGAACGCATTCTGGCGTAAGGCCGCGACTCTAGAGTCGACCTGCAGGCATGCAAGC
TGATCCGGCTGCTAACAAAGCCCGAAAGGAAGCTGAGTTGGCTGCTGCCACCGCTGAGCAATAACTAGCA
TAACCCCTTGGGGCGGCCGCTTCGAGCAGACATGATAAGATACATTGATGAGTTTGGACAAACCACAACT
AGAATGCAGTGAAAAAAATGCTTTATTTGTGAAATTTGTGATGCTATTGCTTTATTTGTAACCATTATAA
GCTGCAATAAACAAGTTAACAACAACAATTGCATTCATTTTATGTTTCAGGTTCAGGGGGAGATGTGGGA
GGTTTTTTTAAGCAAGTAAAACCTCTACAAATGTGGTAAAATCGAATTTTAACAAAATATTAACGCTTAC
AATTTCCTGATGCGGTATTTTCTCCTTACGCATCTGTGCGGTATTTCACACCGCATACGCGGATCTGCGC
AGCACCATGGCCTGAAATAACCTCTGAAAGAGGAACTTGGTTAGGTACCTTCTGAGGCGGAAAGAACCAG
CTGTGGAATGTGTGTCAGTTAGGGTGTGGAAAGTCCCCAGGCTCCCCAGCAGGCAGAAGTATGCAAAGCA
TGCATCTCAATTAGTCAGCAACCAGGTGTGGAAAGTCCCCAGGCTCCCCAGCAGGCAGAAGTATGCAAAG
CATGCATCTCAATTAGTCAGCAACCATAGTCCCGCCCCTAACTCCGCCCATCCCGCCCCTAACTCCGCCC
AGTTCCGCCCATTCTCCGCCCCATGGCTGACTAATTTTTTTTATTTATGCAGAGGCCGAGGCCGCCTCGG
CCTCTGAGCTATTCCAGAAGTAGTGAGGAGGCTTTTTTGGAGGCCTAGGCTTTTGCAAAAAGCTTAATTA
ACTGTTGACAATTAATCATCGGCATAGTATATCGGCATAGTATAATACGACAAGGTGAGGAACTAAACCC
AGGAGGCAGATCATGATTGAACAAGATGGATTGCACGCAGGTTCTCCGGCCGCTTGGGTGGAGAGGCTAT
TCGGCTATGACTGGGCACAACAGACAATCGGCTGCTCTGATGCCGCCGTGTTCCGGCTGTCAGCGCAGGG
GCGCCCGGTTCTTTTTGTCAAGACCGACCTGTCCGGTGCCCTGAATGAACTGCAGGACGAGGCAGCGCGG
CTATCGTGGCTGGCCACGACGGGCGTTCCTTGCGCAGCTGTGCTCGACGTTGTCACTGAAGCGGGAAGGG
ACTGGCTGCTATTGGGCGAAGTGCCGGGGCAGGATCTCCTGTCATCTCACCTTGCTCCTGCCGAGAAAGT
ATCCATCATGGCTGATGCAATGCGGCGGCTGCATACGCTTGATCCGGCTACCTGCCCATTCGACCACCAA
GCGAAACATCGCATCGAGCGAGCACGTACTCGGATGGAAGCCGGTCTTGTCGATCAGGATGATCTGGACG
AAGAGCATCAGGGGCTCGCGCCAGCCGAACTGTTCGCCAGGCTCAAGGCGCGCATGCCCGACGGCGAGGA
TCTCGTCGTGACCCATGGCGATGCCTGCTTGCCGAATATCATGGTGGAAAATGGCCGCTTTTCTGGATTC
ATCGACTGTGGCCGGCTGGGTGTGGCGGACCGCTATCAGGACATAGCGTTGGCTACCCGTGATATTGCTG
AAGAGCTTGGCGGCGAATGGGCTGACCGCTTCCTCGTGCTTTACGGTATCGCCGCTCCCGATTCGCAGCG
CATCGCCTTCTATCGCCTTCTTGACGAGTTCTTCTGAGCGGGACTCTGGGGTTCGAAATGACCGACCAAG
CGACGCCCAACCTGCCATCACGATGGCCGCAATAAAATATCTTTATTTTCATTACATCTGTGTGTTGGTT
TTTTGTGTGAATCGATAGCGATAAGGATCCGCTCATGCGATGATAAGCTGTCAAACATGAGAATTACAAC
TTATATCGTATGGGGCTGACTTCAGGTGCTACATTTGAAGAGATAAATTGCACTGAAATCTAGAAATATT
TTATCTGATTAATAAGATGATCTTCTTGAGATCGTTTTGGTCTGCGCGTAATCTCTTGCTCTGAAAACGA
AAAAACCGCCTTGCAGGGCGGTTTTTCGAAGGTTCTCTGAGCTACCAACTCTTTGAACCGAGGTAACTGG
CTTGGAGGAGCGCAGTCACCAAAACTTGTCCTTTCAGTTTAGCCTTAACCGGCGCATGACTTCAAGACTA
ACTCCTCTAAATCAATTACCAGTGGCTGCTGCCAGTGGTGCTTTTGCATGTCTTTCCGGGTTGGACTCAA
GACGATAGTTACCGGATAAGGCGCAGCGGTCGGACTGAACGGGGGGTTCGTGCATACAGTCCAGCTTGGA
GCGAACTGCCTACCCGGAACTGAGTGTCAGGCGTGGAATGAGACAAACGCGGCCATAACAGCGGAATGAC
ACCGGTAAACCGAAAGGCAGGAACAGGAGAGCGCACGAGGGAGCCGCCAGGGGGAAACGCCTGGTATCTT
TATAGTCCTGTCGGGTTTCGCCACCACTGATTTGAGCGTCAGATTTCGTGATGCTTGTCAGGGGGGCGGA
GCCTATGGAAAAACGGCTTTGCCGCGGCCCTCTCACTTCCCTGTTAAGTATCTTCCTGGCATCTTCCAGG
AAATCTCCGCCCCGTTCGTAAGCCATTTCCGCTCGCCGCAGTCGAACGACCGAGCGTAGCGAGTCAGTGA
GCGAGGAAGCGGAATATATCCTGTATCACATATTCTGCTGACGCACCGGTGCAGCCTTTTTTCTCCTGCC
ACATGAAGCACTTCACTGACACCCTCATCAGTGCCAACATAGTAAGCCAGTATACACTCCGCTAGCGCTG
ATGTCCGGCGGTGCTTTTGCCGTTACGCACCACCCCGTCATGAGATTACGCGTTTTAGCGGTGCGTACAA
TTAAGGGATTATGGTAAATCCACTTACTGTCTGCCCTCGTAGCCATCGAGATAAACCGCAGTACTCCGGC
CACGATGCGTCCGGCGTAGAGGATCGAGATCT
